Addgene plasmid #192453: pAGT8163 (AATG_ttLbCas12a-i_TTCG)
Purpose: intronized ttLbCas12a for in planta expression
Depositing lab: Tom Schreiber. Publication: Enhancing gene editing and gene targeting efficiencies in Arabidopsis thaliana by using an intron-containing version of ttLbCas12a. Schindele P, Merker L, Schreiber T, Prange A, Tissier A, Puchta H. Plant Biotechnol J. 2023 Mar;21(3):457-459. doi: 10.1111/pbi.13964. Epub 2022 Nov 30. PubMed 36382936.
Backbone
  Vector backbone: pAGM3946
  Backbone manufacturer: Sylvestre Marillonnet
  Backbone size w/o insert (bp): 2073
  Vector type: CRISPR, Synthetic Biology ; MoClo compatible Level 0 module
Growth in bacteria
  Bacterial resistance: Spectinomycin, 50 μg/mL
  Growth temperature: 37°C
  Growth strain: DH5alpha
  Copy number: High Copy
Gene/Insert
  Gene/Insert name: temperature-tolerant LbCas12a with introns (BsaI-flanked Golden Gate module, MoClo L0) (alt name: ttLbCas12a-i)
  Species: A. thaliana (mustard weed); Synthetic; Lachnospiraceae bacterium ND2006
  Insert size (bp): 4988
  Mutation: temperature-tolerant mutation (D156R)
  Cloning method: Restriction Enzyme; 5′ cloning site BsaI (AATG) (destroyed during cloning); 3′ cloning site BsaI (TTCG) (destroyed during cloning)
  Sequencing primers: 5′ CCTGTCGGGTTTCGCCACCTC; 3′ GCCGTTACCACCGCTGCGTTC
Terms and licenses: Academic/Nonprofit Terms; Industry Terms: Not Available to Industry
How to cite: pAGT8163 (AATG_ttLbCas12a-i_TTCG) was a gift from Tom Schreiber (Addgene plasmid # 192453 ; http://n2t.net/addgene:192453 ; RRID:Addgene_192453)
