[The description below was written by a language model from this plasmid's Addgene catalogue record and pLannotate feature annotations shown in this document.]
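Description:
pAGT8163 (AATG_ttLbCas12a-i_TTCG) is a MoClo-compatible Level 0 Golden Gate module built in the small pAGM3946 backbone (about 2.1 kb). It is a bacterial cloning and storage plasmid, not an expression vector. It replicates from a high-copy ColE1/pUC-type origin and is selected with spectinomycin through an aadA aminoglycoside adenylyltransferase gene. The feature table also detects short remnants of a class 1 integron Pc promoter and a gentamicin acetyltransferase upstream of aadA, which appear to be leftovers of the resistance cassette's origin and not functional markers.

The roughly 5 kb insert encodes ttLbCas12a-i, the Cas12a (Cpf1) nuclease from Lachnospiraceae bacterium ND2006 carrying the D156R substitution that confers temperature tolerance. Its coding sequence is interrupted by introns, with Arabidopsis thaliana listed among the source species, to improve expression in plants. The automated annotation recognises only two separated fragments of the gene and labels them by homology to the Francisella novicida Cas12a. This reflects database matching and the intron-interrupted, synthetic reading frame, not the actual origin of the nuclease. A bipartite nucleoplasmin nuclear localization signal lies at the 3′ end of the insert.

The module is flanked by BsaI sites that release it with AATG and TTCG overhangs, so it can be assembled as a coding-sequence part. No promoter or terminator for plant expression is recorded; these would be supplied by other modules when a Level 1 transcription unit is assembled. The construct is intended as a building block for plant CRISPR vectors, and the associated work used it for gene editing and gene targeting in Arabidopsis.
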