Features (pLannotate 1.2.2; 7 found; start..end, strand, type, name):
     39..62      +  promoter       Pc promoter (fragment): intI1 (promoter lies within the coding sequence); class 1 integron promoter
    238..294     +  CDS            GmR (fragment): gentamycin acetyltransferase; aacC1; confers resistance to gentamycin
    305..1092    +  CDS            SmR (fragment): aminoglycoside adenylyltransferase (Murphy, 1985); aadA; confers resistance to spectinomycin and streptomycin
   1433..2021    +  rep_origin     ori: high-copy-number ColE1/pMB1/pBR322/pUC origin of replication
   5030..5761    +  CDS            cas12a (fragment): CS12A_FRATN - Also known as cpf1 From Francisella tularensis subsp. novicida (strain U112).
   5874..6341    +  CDS            cas12a (fragment): CS12A_FRATN - Also known as cpf1 From Francisella tularensis subsp. novicida (strain U112).
   7004..7051    +  CDS            nucleoplasmin NLS: bipartite nuclear localization signal from nucleoplasmin
>Addgene plasmid #192453 | pAGT8163 (AATG_ttLbCas12a-i_TTCG) | addgene full sequence | sequence record 379029 | Addgene NGS Result
TTCGTGAGACCACGAAGTGCCGAGGCACGAACCCAGTGGACATAAGCCTGTTCGGTTCGTAAGCTGTAAT
GCAAGTAGCGTATGCGCTCACGCAACTGGTCCAGAACCTTGACCGAACGCAGCGGTGGTAACGGCGCAGT
GGCGGTTTTCATGGCTTGTTATGACTGTTTTTTTGGGGTACAGTCTATGCCTCGGGCATCCAAGCAGCAA
GCGCGTTACGCCGTGGGTCGATGTTTGATGTTATGGAGCAGCAACGATGTTACGCAGCAGGGCAGTCGCC
CTAAAACAAAGTTAAACATCATGGGGGAAGCGGTGATCGCCGAAGTATCGACTCAACTATCAGAGGTAGT
TGGCGTCATCGAGCGCCATCTCGAACCGACGTTGCTGGCCGTACATTTGTACGGCTCCGCAGTGGATGGC
GGCCTGAAGCCACACAGCGATATTGATTTGCTGGTTACGGTGACCGTAAGGCTTGATGAAACAACGCGGC
GAGCTTTGATCAACGACCTTTTGGAAACTTCGGCTTCCCCTGGAGAGAGCGAGATTCTCCGCGCTGTAGA
AGTCACCATTGTTGTGCACGACGACATCATTCCGTGGCGTTATCCAGCTAAGCGCGAACTGCAATTTGGA
GAATGGCAGCGCAATGACATTCTTGCAGGTATCTTCGAGCCAGCCACGATCGACATTGATCTGGCTATCT
TGCTGACAAAAGCAAGAGAACATAGCGTTGCCTTGGTAGGTCCAGCGGCGGAGGAACTCTTTGATCCGGT
TCCTGAACAGGATCTATTTGAGGCGCTAAATGAAACCTTAACGCTATGGAACTCGCCGCCCGACTGGGCT
GGCGATGAGCGAAATGTAGTGCTTACGTTGTCCCGCATTTGGTACAGCGCAGTAACCGGCAAAATCGCGC
CGAAGGATGTCGCTGCCGACTGGGCAATGGAGCGCCTGCCGGCCCAGTATCAGCCCGTCATACTTGAAGC
TAGACAGGCTTATCTTGGACAAGAAGAAGATCGCTTGGCCTCGCGCGCAGATCAGTTGGAAGAATTTGTC
CATTACGTGAAAGGCGAGATCACCAAGGTAGTCGGCAAATAATGTCTAGCTAGAAATTCGTTCAAGCCGA
CGCCGCTTCGCGGCGCGGCTTAACTCAAGCGTTAGATGCACTAAGCACATAATTGCTCACAGCCAAACTA
TCAGGTCAAGTCTGCTTTTATTATTTTTAAGCGTGCATAATAAGCCCTACACAAATTGGGAGATATATCA
TGCTGTCAGACCAAGTTTACTCATATATACTTTAGATTGATTTAAAACTTCATTTTTAATTTAAAAGGAT
CTAGGTGAAGATCCTTTTTGATAATCTCATGACCAAAATCCCTTAACGTGAGTTTTCGTTCCACTGAGCG
TCAGACCCCGTAGAAAAGATCAAAGGATCTTCTTGAGATCCTTTTTTTCTGCGCGTAATCTGCTGCTTGC
AAACAAAAAAACCACCGCTACCAGCGGTGGTTTGTTTGCCGGATCAAGAGCTACCAACTCTTTTTCCGAA
GGTAACTGGCTTCAGCAGAGCGCAGATACCAAATACTGTTCTTCTAGTGTAGCCGTAGTTAGGCCACCAC
TTCAAGAACTCTGTAGCACCGCCTACATACCTCGCTCTGCTAATCCTGTTACCAGTGGCTGCTGCCAGTG
GCGATAAGTCGTGTCTTACCGGGTTGGACTCAAGACGATAGTTACCGGATAAGGCGCAGCGGTCGGGCTG
AACGGGGGGTTCGTGCACACAGCCCAGCTTGGAGCGAACGACCTACACCGAACTGAGATACCTACAGCGT
GAGCTATGAGAAAGCGCCACGCTTCCCGAAGGGAGAAAGGCGGACAGGTATCCGGTAAGCGGCAGGGTCG
GAACAGGAGAGCGCACGAGGGAGCTTCCAGGGGGAAACGCCTGGTATCTTTATAGTCCTGTCGGGTTTCG
CCACCTCTGACTTGAGCGTCGATTTTTGTGATGCTCGTCAGGGGGGCGGAGCCTATGGAAAAACGCCAGC
AACGCGGCCTTTTTACGGTTCCTGCACTCTGTGGTCTCAAATGCTGCAGCCTAAGAAGAAGAGAAAGGTT
GGAGGAGTCGACTCGAGTGCGGCCGCCACAATGAGCAAGCTCGAGAAGTTTACCAACTGCTACAGCCTGT
CTAAGACCCTGAGGTTCAAGGCTATTCCTGTGGGTAAGACCCAAGAGAATATCGACAACAAGCGGCTGCT
GGTTGAGGATGAGAAGAGAGCTGAGGATTACAAGGGCGTGAAGAAGCTGCTGGATCGGTACTACCTGAGC
TTCATCAACGATGTGCTGCACAGCATCAAGCTGAAGAACCTGAACAACTACATCAGCCTGTTCCGGAAGA
AAACCCGGACCGAGAAAGAGAACAAAGAGCTTGAGAACCTCGAGATCAACCTGCGGAAAGAGATCGCTAA
GGCTTTCAAGGGTAACGAAGGTAAGGATTTTTATGATATACTATGCTTATGTATTTTGTACTGAAAGCAT
ATCCTGCTTCATTGGGATATTACTGAAAGCATTTAACTACATGTAAACTCACTTGATGATCAATAAACTT
GATTTTGCAGGTTACAAGAGCCTGTTCAAGAAGGATATTATCGAGACTATCCTGCCTGAGTTCCTGGACG
ATAAGGATGAGATTGCCCTGGTGAACAGCTTCAACGGTTTCACTACTGCCTTCACCGGTTTCTTCAGAAA
CCGGGAAAACATGTTCAGCGAAGAGGCCAAGTCTACCTCTATCGCTTTCCGGTGCATTAACGAGAACTTG
ACCCGGTACATCAGCAACATGGACATCTTCGAGAAGGTGGACGCCATCTTCGATAAGCACGAGGTGCAAG
AAATCAAAGAGAAGATCCTGAACTCCGACTACGACGTCGAGGATTTTTTTGAGGGCGAGTTCTTCAACTT
CGTGCTCACCCAAGAAGGTAACATTCCTTAGTTACCTTTCTTTTCTTTTTCCATCATAAGTTTATAGATT
GTACATGCTTTGAGATTTTTCTTTGCAAACAATCTCAGGTATCGATGTGTACAACGCTATCATCGGTGGT
TTCGTGACTGAGAGCGGTGAGAAGATTAAGGGCCTGAACGAGTACATTAACCTGTACAATCAAAAGACCA
AGCAGAAGCTGCCGAAGTTCAAGCCGCTTTACAAGCAGGTTCTGAGCGATCGTGAGAGCCTGTCTTTTTA
CGGAGAGGGATACACCTCTGATGAAGAGGTTTTGGAGGTAATCTTGAAATTGGAACTCTTCTTTTGTTGT
CTAAACCTATCAATTTCTTTGCGGAAATTTATTTGAAGCTGTAGAGTTAAAATTGAGTCTTTTAAACTTT
TGTAGGTGTTCCGTAACACCCTGAACAAGAACAGCGAGATCTTCAGCTCCATCAAGAAGCTGGAAAAGCT
GTTTAAGAACTTCGACGAGTACAGCAGCGCTGGCATCTTCGTTAAGAACGGTCCTGCTATCAGCACCATC
AGCAAGGATATTTTCGGCGAGTGGAACGTGATCCGGGATAAGTGGAATGCTGAGTACGATGACATCCACC
TGAAGAAAAAGGCTGTGGTGACCGAGAAGTACGAGGATGATAGGCGGAAGTCCTTCAAGAAGATAGGTAA
GTTGTTACTTATGATTGTTTTCCTCTCTGCTACATGTATTTTGTTGTTCATTTCTGTAAGATATAAGAAT
TGAGTTTTCCTCTGATGATATTATTAGGTTCCTTTAGCCTCGAGCAGCTTCAAGAGTATGCTGACGCTGA
TCTGTCCGTGGTCGAGAAGCTTAAAGAGATCATCATCCAGAAGGTCGACGAGATCTACAAGGTGTACGGC
AGCTCTGAGAAGCTTTTCGATGCTGACTTCGTGTTGGAGAAGTCTCTGAAGAAGAACGACGCCGTTGTCG
CTATCATGAAGGATCTGCTGGACAGCGTGAAGTCTTTCGAGAACTATATCAAGGCCTTCTTCGGCGAAGG
TTAGTATCATATGAAGAAATACCTAGTTTCAGTTGATGAATGCTATTTTCTGACCTCAGTTGTTCTCTTT
TGAGAATTATTTCTTTTCTAATTTGCCTGATTTTTCTATTAATTCATTAGGTAAAGAGACTAATAGGGAC
GAGTCATTCTACGGCGATTTCGTGCTGGCTTACGACATCCTTCTTAAGGTGGACCACATCTACGACGCCA
TCAGAAATTACGTGACCCAGAAGCCGTACAGCAAGGACAAGTTCAAGTTGTACTTCCAGAATCCGCAGTT
CATGGGCGGCTGGGACAAAGACAAAGAGACAGATTACAGGGCTACCATCCTGCGGTACGGCTCTAAGTAC
TACCTTGCCATCATGGACAAGAAATACGCCAAGTGCCTGCAAAAGATCGACAAGGATGATGTGAACGGCA
ACTACGAGAAGATCAACTACAAGCTCCTGCCAGGTAAATCCTGGTCCACACTTTTACGATAAAAACACAA
GATTTTAAACTATGAACTGATCAATAATCATTCCTAAAAGACCACACTTTTGTTTTGTTTCTAAAGTAAT
TTTTACTGTTATAACAGGTCCTAACAAGATGCTTCCTAAGGTGTTCTTCTCAAAGAAATGGATGGCCTAC
TACAACCCGAGCGAGGACATCCAGAAAATCTACAAGAACGGCACCTTCAAAAAGGGCGACATGTTCAACC
TGAACGACTGCCACAAGCTGATCGATTTCTTCAAGGACAGCATCAGCCGGTATCCGAAGTGGTCTAACGC
TTACGATTTCAACTTCAGCGAGACTGAGAAGTATAAGGATATCGCCGGCTTCTACCGTGAGGTTGAGGAA
CAGGGTTACAAGGTTAGCTTCGAGAGCGCCAGCAAGAAAGAGGTGGACAAGTTGGTTGAAGAAGGTAAGA
GGTCAAAAGGTTTCCGCAATGATCCCTCTTTTTTTGTTTCTCTAGTTTCAAGAATTTGGGTATATGACTA
ACTTCTGAGTGTTCCTTGATGCATATTTGTGATGAGACAAATGTTTGTTCTATGTTTTAGGTAAGCTGTA
CATGTTCCAAATCTATAACAAGGACTTCTCCGACAAGTCTCACGGCACTCCTAATCTGCATACAATGTAC
TTCAAGCTGCTGTTCGACGAGAACAACCACGGTCAGATTAGGCTTTCTGGTGGTGCTGAGCTGTTCATGA
GAAGGGCCTCACTGAAGAAAGAAGAGTTGGTCGTTCACCCTGCCAACTCTCCAATCGCTAACAAGAACCC
TGACAACCCGAAAAAGACCACCACCTTGTCTTACGACGTGTACAAGGATAAGCGGTTCAGCGAGGATCAG
TACGAGCTTCACATTCCGATCGCCATCAACAAGTGCCCGAAGAACATCTTCAAGATCAATACCGAGGTGC
GGGTGCTGCTGAAGCACGATGATAATCCTTACGTGATCGGCATCGATAGGGGCGAGAGAAACCTTCTTTA
CATCGTGGTGGTGGACGGCAAGGGCAATATCGTTGAGCAGTACTCTCTGAACGAGATTATCAACAATTTC
AACGGCATCCGGATCAAGACCGACTACCACTCTCTGCTGGATAAGAAAGAAAAAGAGCGGTTCGAGGCCA
GGCAGAACTGGACTTCTATCGAAAACATCAAAGAGCTGAAGGCCGGCTACATCTCTCAGGTGGTGCATAA
GATTTGCGAGCTGGTGGAAAAGTACGACGCTGTGATTGCTCTCGAGGATCTGAACAGCGGCTTCAAGAAC
TCACGTGTGAAGGTAAAGCAACTGTGTTTTAATCAATTTCTTGTCAGGATATATGGATTATAACTTAATT
TTTGAGAAATCTGTAGTATTTGGCGTGAAATGAGTTTGCTTTTTGGTTTCTCCCGTGTTATAGGTTGAGA
AGCAGGTCTACCAAAAGTTCGAGAAGATGCTCATCGACAAGCTGAACTACATGGTGGACAAAAAGAGCAA
CCCTTGCGCTACCGGTGGTGCTCTTAAGGGTTACCAGATCACTAACAAGTTCGAGTCTTTCAAGAGCATG
AGCACCCAGAACGGCTTCATCTTCTACATCCCTGCTTGGCTGACCAGCAAGATCGATCCTTCTACTGGCT
TCGTCAACCTGCTCAAGACCAAGTACACCAGCATTGCCGACAGCAAGAAGTTCATCAGCTCATTCGACCG
GATCATGTACGTGCCAGAAGAGGATCTTTTCGAGTTCGCCCTCGATTACAAGAACTTCTCTAGGACCGAC
GCCGACTACATTAAGAAGTGGAAGCTGTACTCCTACGGCAACCGGATTCGGATCTTTCGGAACCCGAAGA
AAAACAACGTGTTCGACTGGGAAGAGGTAAAGTTTCCAACTTTCCTTTACCATATCAAACTATAGTTCGA
AACTTTTTATTTGATCAACTTCAAGGCCACCCGATCTTTCTATTCCTGATTAATTTGTGATGAATCCATA
TTGACTTTTGATGGTTACGCAGGTGTGCCTGACCTCTGCCTACAAAGAACTGTTCAACAAGTACGGCATC
AACTACCAGCAGGGTGATATTAGGGCTCTGCTTTGCGAGCAGTCTGACAAGGCTTTCTACAGCTCTTTCA
TGGCCCTGATGTCTCTGATGCTGCAAATGAGGAACTCTATCACCGGTAGGACCGATGTGGACTTCCTTAT
CTCTCCGGTGAAGAACAGTGACGGGATCTTCTACGACAGCCGGAATTATGAGGCTCAAGAGAACGCAATC
CTGCCGAAGAATGCTGATGCTAACGGCGCTTACAACATTGCCAGAAAGGTGCTGTGGGCTATCGGCCAGT
TTAAGAAAGCCGAAGATGAGAAGTTGGACAAGGTCTGTCTTTCCTATTTCATATGTTTAATCCTAGGAAT
TTGATCAATTGATTGTATGTATGTCGATCCCAAGACTTTCTTGTTCACTTATATCTTAACTCTCTCTTTG
CTGTTTCTTGCAGGTGAAGATCGCTATCTCCAACAAAGAGTGGCTCGAGTACGCTCAGACTAGCGTTAAG
CATAAAAGGCCGGCGGCCACGAAAAAGGCCGGCCAGGCAAAAAAGAAAAAGGG
